Addgene plasmid #232001: pCMV mTagBFP2-2A-CHMP2B-Q165X
Purpose: Bicistronic expression of CHMP2B Q165X mutant along with an mTagBFP2 transfection marker, connected via 2A sequences.
Depositing lab: Franz-Ulrich Hartl. Depositing organization: Max Planck Institute of Biochemistry. Publication: alpha-Synuclein aggregates inhibit ESCRT-III through sequestration and collateral degradation. Sitron CS, Trinkaus VA, Galesic A, Garhammer M, Yuste-Checa P, Dransfeld U, Feigenbutz D, Zhang J, Ivashko L, Dudanova I, Harper JW, Hartl FU. Mol Cell. 2025 Sep 18;85(18):3505-3523.e17. doi: 10.1016/j.molcel.2025.08.022. Epub 2025 Sep 10. PubMed 40934925.
Backbone
  Vector backbone: pEGFP-C1
  Backbone size w/o insert (bp): 4700
  Vector type: Mammalian Expression
  Selectable markers: Neomycin (select with G418)
Growth in bacteria
  Bacterial resistance: Kanamycin, 50 μg/mL
  Growth temperature: 37°C
  Growth strain: DH5alpha
  Copy number: High Copy
Gene/Insert
  Gene/Insert name: CHMP2B
  Species: H. sapiens (human)
  Mutation: Q165X
  Entrez Gene: CHMP2B (a.k.a. ALS17, CHMP2.5, DMT1, FTDALS7, VPS2-2, VPS2B)
  Cloning method: Gibson Cloning
Terms and licenses: Academic/Nonprofit Terms; Industry Terms: Not Available to Industry
Depositor comments: Please visit https://doi.org/10.1101/2025.01.13.632710 for bioRxiv preprint.
How to cite: pCMV mTagBFP2-2A-CHMP2B-Q165X was a gift from Franz-Ulrich Hartl (Addgene plasmid # 232001 ; http://n2t.net/addgene:232001 ; RRID:Addgene_232001)
