[The description below was written by a language model from this plasmid's Addgene catalogue record and pLannotate feature annotations shown in this document.]
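Description:
pCMV mTagBFP2-2A-CHMP2B-Q165X is a mammalian expression plasmid built on the pEGFP-C1 backbone, with the sequenced record totalling about 5.3 kb. It replicates at high copy in E. coli through a ColE1/pUC-type origin and also carries an f1 phage origin. A single NeoR/KanR (Tn5 aminoglycoside phosphotransferase) cassette serves both hosts. A bacterial bla-type promoter drives it for kanamycin selection in E. coli. The adjacent SV40 enhancer/early promoter, together with an HSV TK polyadenylation signal, allows G418 selection of transfected mammalian cells. Several short annotations (RSF ori, ble, bGH poly(A), and SV40 large T antigen fragments) appear to be partial matches to backbone sequence rather than functional parts.

The payload is one open reading frame transcribed from the human CMV immediate-early enhancer and promoter and terminated by the SV40 poly(A) signal. It begins with the monomeric blue fluorescent protein mTagBFP2, followed by 2A sequence and then human CHMP2B. The feature table annotates a T2A fragment, and an unannotated gap before CHMP2B fits the record's reference to more than one 2A sequence. Ribosomal skipping at the 2A element yields the fluorescent marker and CHMP2B as separate polypeptides from the same transcript, so blue fluorescence identifies transfected cells without fusing a tag to the ESCRT-III subunit. The CHMP2B coding region carries the Q165X nonsense mutation, consistent with its annotation as a truncated fragment lacking the C-terminal portion. CHMP2B is a core ESCRT-III component involved in multivesicular body formation, and its gene aliases link it to ALS and frontotemporal dementia. The plasmid was deposited with a study of how alpha-synuclein aggregates impair ESCRT-III, and it is suited to transient expression of this truncation mutant in cultured mammalian cells.
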