Features (pLannotate 1.2.2; 17 found; start..end, strand, type, name):
      1..51      +  rep_origin     RSF ori (fragment): Plasmids containing the RSF 1030 origin of replication can be propagated in E. coli cells that contain additional plasmids with compatible origins.
    119..422     +  enhancer       CMV enhancer: human cytomegalovirus immediate early enhancer
    423..626     +  promoter       CMV promoter: human cytomegalovirus (CMV) immediate early promoter
    671..1381    +  CDS            mTagBFP2: mTagBFP2 is a basic (constitutively fluorescent) blue fluorescent protein published in 2011, derived from Entacmaea quadricolor. It is reported to be a very rapidly-maturing monomer with very low acid sensitivity.
   1391..1443    +  CDS            T2A (fragment): 2A peptide from Thosea asigna virus capsid protein Eukaryotic ribosomes fail to insert a peptide bond between the Gly and Pro residues, yielding separate polypeptides.
   1520..2011    +  CDS            CHMP2B (fragment): CHM2B_HUMAN - Experimental evidence at protein level: Swiss-Prot protein existence level 1. Probable core component of the endosomal sorting required for transport complex III (ESCRT-III) which is involved in multivesicular bodies (MVBs) formation and sorting of endosomal cargo proteins into MVBs. MVBs contain intraluminal vesicles (ILVs) that are generated by invagination and scission from the limiting membrane of the endosome and mostly are delivered to lysosomes enabling degradation of membrane proteins, such as stimulated growth factor receptors, lysosomal enzymes and lipids. The MVB pathw
   2015..2051    +  misc_feature   MCS (fragment): multiple cloning site
   2068..2152    +  CDS            large T antigen (fragment): large T antigen from SV40 (simian virus 40)
   2175..2296    +  polyA_signal   SV40 poly(A) signal: SV40 polyadenylation signal
   2330..2758    -  rep_origin     f1 ori (sequence partly withheld): f1 bacteriophage origin of replication; arrow indicates direction of (+) strand synthesis
   2785..2889    +  promoter       AmpR promoter: bla
   2891..3248    +  promoter       SV40 promoter: SV40 enhancer and early promoter
   3283..4077    +  CDS            NeoR/KanR: aminoglycoside phosphotransferase from Tn5; aph(3')-II (or nptII); confers resistance to neomycin, kanamycin, and G418 (Geneticin®)
   4098..4250    +  CDS            ble (fragment): BLE_KLEPN - Experimental evidence at protein level: Swiss-Prot protein existence level 1. Binding protein with a strong affinity to the bleomycin family of antibiotics. Binds to CL990; an antimitotic-antibiotic compound. From Klebsiella pneumoniae.
   4309..4356    +  polyA_signal   HSV TK poly(A) signal: herpes simplex virus thymidine kinase polyadenylation signal (Cole and Stacy, 1985)
   4447..4463    -  polyA_signal   bGH poly(A) signal (fragment): bovine growth hormone polyadenylation signal
   4685..5273    +  rep_origin     ori: high-copy-number ColE1/pMB1/pBR322/pUC origin of replication
>Addgene plasmid #232001 | pCMV mTagBFP2-2A-CHMP2B-Q165X | addgene full sequence | sequence record 462155 | Addgene NGS Result
CATGTTCTTTCCTGCGTTATCCCCTGATTCTGTGGATAACCGTATTACCGCCATGCATTAGTTATTAATA
GTAATCAATTACGGGGTCATTAGTTCATAGCCCATATATGGAGTTCCGCGTTACATAACTTACGGTAAAT
GGCCCGCCTGGCTGACCGCCCAACGACCCCCGCCCATTGACGTCAATAATGACGTATGTTCCCATAGTAA
CGCCAATAGGGACTTTCCATTGACGTCAATGGGTGGAGTATTTACGGTAAACTGCCCACTTGGCAGTACA
TCAAGTGTATCATATGCCAAGTACGCCCCCTATTGACGTCAATGACGGTAAATGGCCCGCCTGGCATTAT
GCCCAGTACATGACCTTATGGGACTTTCCTACTTGGCAGTACATCTACGTATTAGTCATCGCTATTACCA
TGGTGATGCGGTTTTGGCAGTACATCAATGGGCGTGGATAGCGGTTTGACTCACGGGGATTTCCAAGTCT
CCACCCCATTGACGTCAATGGGAGTTTGTTTTGGCACCAAAATCAACGGGACTTTCCAAAATGTCGTAAC
AACTCCGCCCCATTGACGCAAATGGGCGGTAGGCGTGTACGGTGGGAGGTCTATATAAGCAGAGCTGGTT
TAGTGAACCGTCAGATCCGCTAGCGCTACCGGTCGCCACCATGGTGTCTAAGGGCGAAGAGCTGATTAAG
GAGAACATGCACATGAAGCTGTACATGGAGGGCACCGTGGACAACCATCACTTCAAGTGCACATCCGAGG
GCGAAGGCAAGCCCTACGAGGGCACCCAGACCATGAGAATCAAGGTGGTCGAGGGCGGCCCTCTCCCCTT
CGCCTTCGACATCCTGGCTACTAGCTTCCTCTACGGCAGCAAGACCTTCATCAACCACACCCAGGGCATC
CCCGACTTCTTCAAGCAGTCCTTCCCTGAGGGCTTCACATGGGAGAGAGTCACCACATACGAAGACGGGG
GCGTGCTGACCGCTACCCAGGACACCAGCCTCCAGGACGGCTGCCTCATCTACAACGTCAAGATCAGAGG
GGTGAACTTCACATCCAACGGCCCTGTGATGCAGAAGAAAACACTCGGCTGGGAGGCCTTCACCGAGACG
CTGTACCCCGCTGACGGCGGCCTGGAAGGCAGAAACGACATGGCCCTGAAGCTCGTGGGCGGGAGCCATC
TGATCGCAAACGCCAAGACCACATATAGATCCAAGAAACCCGCTAAGAACCTCAAGATGCCTGGCGTCTA
CTATGTGGACTACAGACTGGAAAGAATCAAGGAGGCCAACAACGAGACCTACGTCGAGCAGCACGAGGTG
GCAGTGGCCAGATACTGCGACCTCCCTAGCAAACTGGGGCACAAGCTTAATGGCTCCGGCGAGGGCAGGG
GAAGTCTTCTAACATGCGGGGACGTGGAGGAAAATCCCGGCCCAGGATCCGGAGGGTCTGGAGCTACTAA
CTTCAGCCTGCTGAAGCAGGCTGGCGACGTGGAGGAGAACCCTGGACCTATGGCGTCCCTCTTCAAGAAG
AAAACCGTGGATGATGTAATAAAGGAACAGAATCGAGAGTTACGAGGTACACAGAGGGCTATAATCAGAG
ATCGAGCAGCTTTAGAGAAACAAGAAAAACAGCTGGAATTAGAAATTAAGAAAATGGCCAAGATTGGTAA
TAAGGAAGCTTGCAAAGTTTTAGCCAAACAACTTGTGCATCTACGGAAACAGAAGACGAGAACTTTTGCT
GTAAGTTCAAAAGTTACTTCTATGTCTACACAAACAAAAGTGATGAATTCCCAAATGAAGATGGCTGGAG
CAATGTCTACCACAGCAAAAACAATGCAGGCAGTTAACAAGAAGATGGATCCACAAAAGACATTACAAAC
AATGCAGAATTTCCAGAAGGAAAACATGAAAATGGAAATGACTGAAGAAATGATCAATGATACACTTGAT
GACATCTTTGACGGTTCTGATGACGAAGAAGAAAGCCAGGATATTGTGAATTAAGAATTCTGCAGTCGAC
GGTACCGCGGGCCCGGGATCCACCGGATCTAGATAACTGATCATAATCAGCCATACCACATTTGTAGAGG
TTTTACTTGCTTTAAAAAACCTCCCACACCTCCCCCTGAACCTGAAACATAAAATGAATGCAATTGTTGT
TGTTAACTTGTTTATTGCAGCTTATAATGGTTACAAATAAAGCAATAGCATCACAAATTTCACAAATAAA
GCATTTTTTTCACTGCATTCTAGTTGTGGTTTGTCCAAACTCATCAATGTATCTTAACGCGTAAATTGTA
AGCGTTAATATTTTGTTAAAATTCGCGTTAAATTTTTGTTAAATCAGCTCATTTTTTAACCAATAGGCCG
AAATCGGCAAAATCCCTTATAAATCAAAAGAATAGACCGAGATAGGGT
[37 nt withheld, positions 2429-2465]
AAAGAACGTGGACTCCAACGTCAAAGG
[49 nt withheld, positions 2493-2541]
T
[91 nt withheld, positions 2543-2633]
G
[124 nt withheld, positions 2635-2758]
CAGGTGGCACTTTTCGGGGAAATGTGCGCGGAACCCCTATTTGTTTATTTTTCTAAATACATTCAAATAT
GTATCCGCTCATGAGACAATAACCCTGATAAATGCTTCAATAATATTGAAAAAGGAAGAGTCCTGAGGCG
GAAAGAACCAGCTGTGGAATGTGTGTCAGTTAGGGTGTGGAAAGTCCCCAGGCTCCCCAGCAGGCAGAAG
TATGCAAAGCATGCATCTCAATTAGTCAGCAACCAGGTGTGGAAAGTCCCCAGGCTCCCCAGCAGGCAGA
AGTATGCAAAGCATGCATCTCAATTAGTCAGCAACCATAGTCCCGCCCCTAACTCCGCCCATCCCGCCCC
TAACTCCGCCCAGTTCCGCCCATTCTCCGCCCCATGGCTGACTAATTTTTTTTATTTATGCAGAGGCCGA
GGCCGCCTCGGCCTCTGAGCTATTCCAGAAGTAGTGAGGAGGCTTTTTTGGAGGCCTAGGCTTTTGCAAA
GATCGATCAAGAGACAGGATGAGGATCGTTTCGCATGATTGAACAAGATGGATTGCACGCAGGTTCTCCG
GCCGCTTGGGTGGAGAGGCTATTCGGCTATGACTGGGCACAACAGACAATCGGCTGCTCTGATGCCGCCG
TGTTCCGGCTGTCAGCGCAGGGGCGCCCGGTTCTTTTTGTCAAGACCGACCTGTCCGGTGCCCTGAATGA
ACTGCAAGACGAGGCAGCGCGGCTATCGTGGCTGGCCACGACGGGCGTTCCTTGCGCAGCTGTGCTCGAC
GTTGTCACTGAAGCGGGAAGGGACTGGCTGCTATTGGGCGAAGTGCCGGGGCAGGATCTCCTGTCATCTC
ACCTTGCTCCTGCCGAGAAAGTATCCATCATGGCTGATGCAATGCGGCGGCTGCATACGCTTGATCCGGC
TACCTGCCCATTCGACCACCAAGCGAAACATCGCATCGAGCGAGCACGTACTCGGATGGAAGCCGGTCTT
GTCGATCAGGATGATCTGGACGAAGAGCATCAGGGGCTCGCGCCAGCCGAACTGTTCGCCAGGCTCAAGG
CGAGCATGCCCGACGGCGAGGATCTCGTCGTGACCCATGGCGATGCCTGCTTGCCGAATATCATGGTGGA
AAATGGCCGCTTTTCTGGATTCATCGACTGTGGCCGGCTGGGTGTGGCGGACCGCTATCAGGACATAGCG
TTGGCTACCCGTGATATTGCTGAAGAGCTTGGCGGCGAATGGGCTGACCGCTTCCTCGTGCTTTACGGTA
TCGCCGCTCCCGATTCGCAGCGCATCGCCTTCTATCGCCTTCTTGACGAGTTCTTCTGAGCGGGACTCTG
GGGTTCGAAATGACCGACCAAGCGACGCCCAACCTGCCATCACGAGATTTCGATTCCACCGCCGCCTTCT
ATGAAAGGTTGGGCTTCGGAATCGTTTTCCGGGACGCCGGCTGGATGATCCTCCAGCGCGGGGATCTCAT
GCTGGAGTTCTTCGCCCACCCTAGGGGGAGGCTAACTGAAACACGGAAGGAGACAATACCGGAAGGAACC
CGCGCTATGACGGCAATAAAAAGACAGAATAAAACGCACGGTGTTGGGTCGTTTGTTCATAAACGCGGGG
TTCGGTCCCAGGGCTGGCACTCTGTCGATACCCCACCGAGACCCCATTGGGGCCAATACGCCCGCGTTTC
TTCCTTTTCCCCACCCCACCCCCCAAGTTCGGGTGAAGGCCCAGGGCTCGCAGCCAACGTCGGGGCGGCA
GGCCCTGCCATAGCCTCAGGTTACTCATATATACTTTAGATTGATTTAAAACTTCATTTTTAATTTAAAA
GGATCTAGGTGAAGATCCTTTTTGATAATCTCATGACCAAAATCCCTTAACGTGAGTTTTCGTTCCACTG
AGCGTCAGACCCCGTAGAAAAGATCAAAGGATCTTCTTGAGATCCTTTTTTTCTGCGCGTAATCTGCTGC
TTGCAAACAAAAAAACCACCGCTACCAGCGGTGGTTTGTTTGCCGGATCAAGAGCTACCAACTCTTTTTC
CGAAGGTAACTGGCTTCAGCAGAGCGCAGATACCAAATACTGTTCTTCTAGTGTAGCCGTAGTTAGGCCA
CCACTTCAAGAACTCTGTAGCACCGCCTACATACCTCGCTCTGCTAATCCTGTTACCAGTGGCTGCTGCC
AGTGGCGATAAGTCGTGTCTTACCGGGTTGGACTCAAGACGATAGTTACCGGATAAGGCGCAGCGGTCGG
GCTGAACGGGGGGTTCGTGCACACAGCCCAGCTTGGAGCGAACGACCTACACCGAACTGAGATACCTACA
GCGTGAGCTATGAGAAAGCGCCACGCTTCCCGAAGGGAGAAAGGCGGACAGGTATCCGGTAAGCGGCAGG
GTCGGAACAGGAGAGCGCACGAGGGAGCTTCCAGGGGGAAACGCCTGGTATCTTTATAGTCCTGTCGGGT
TTCGCCACCTCTGACTTGAGCGTCGATTTTTGTGATGCTCGTCAGGGGGGCGGAGCCTATGGAAAAACGC
CAGCAACGCGGCCTTTTTACGGTTCCTGGCCTTTTGCTGGCCTTTTGCTCA
